Addgene plasmid #48808: pEGFP-AQP9
Purpose: Express human AQP9, which induces filopodia formation
Depositing lab: Kenneth Jacobson & Vesa Loitto. Depositing organization: University of North Carolina at Chapel Hill. Publication: Filopodia are induced by aquaporin-9 expression. Loitto VM, Huang C, Sigal YJ, Jacobson K. Exp Cell Res. 2007 Apr 15;313(7):1295-306. Epub 2007 Feb 8. 10.1016/j.yexcr.2007.01.023 PubMed 17346701.
Backbone
  Vector backbone: pEGFP-C1
  Backbone manufacturer: Clontech
  Backbone size w/o insert (bp): 4731
  Total vector size (bp): 5610
  Vector type: Mammalian Expression
  Selectable markers: Neomycin (select with G418)
Growth in bacteria
  Bacterial resistance: Kanamycin, 50 μg/mL
  Growth temperature: 37°C
  Growth strain: DH5alpha
  Copy number: High Copy
Gene/Insert
  Gene/Insert name: AQP9 (alt name: Aquaporin 9)
  Species: H. sapiens (human)
  Insert size (bp): 888
  GenBank ID: NM_020980
  Entrez Gene: AQP9 (a.k.a. AQP-9, HsT17287, SSC1, T17287)
  Tag / fusion protein: eGFP (N terminal on insert)
  Cloning method: Restriction Enzyme; 5′ cloning site KpnI (not destroyed); 3′ cloning site BamHI (not destroyed)
  Sequencing primers: 5′ atcacatggtcctgctggag
Terms and licenses: Academic/Nonprofit Terms; Industry Terms: Not Available to Industry
How to cite: pEGFP-AQP9 was a gift from Kenneth Jacobson & Vesa Loitto (Addgene plasmid # 48808 ; http://n2t.net/addgene:48808 ; RRID:Addgene_48808)
