[The description below was written by a language model from this plasmid's Addgene catalogue record and pLannotate feature annotations shown in this document.]
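Description:
pEGFP-AQP9 is a mammalian expression plasmid built on the Clontech pEGFP-C1 backbone, carrying the human aquaporin 9 (AQP9) coding sequence fused downstream of EGFP. The roughly 0.9 kb insert was placed between the KpnI and BamHI sites of the multiple cloning site, both of which remain intact, giving a total plasmid of about 5.6 kb. Transcription is driven by the human cytomegalovirus immediate-early enhancer and promoter. The EGFP open reading frame runs through a short stretch of residual polylinker into AQP9, so the channel protein is made with the fluorescent tag at its N terminus. An SV40 polyadenylation signal terminates the message.

The plasmid is propagated in E. coli at high copy through a pUC-type ColE1 origin, and it also carries an f1 origin that allows single-stranded DNA production. A single Tn5 aminoglycoside phosphotransferase gene provides selection in both hosts. A bacterial bla-type promoter drives it for kanamycin resistance in E. coli, and the adjacent SV40 enhancer/early promoter drives it in mammalian cells for G418 selection of stable transfectants, with an HSV thymidine kinase polyadenylation signal downstream. The short large T antigen, ble and bGH poly(A) fragments flagged by the automated annotation are most likely backbone remnants or partial matches rather than functional elements.

AQP9 forms a broad-specificity channel permeable to water, glycerol, urea and other small uncharged solutes. According to the record, the construct is used to express human AQP9, which induces filopodia formation. The EGFP fusion allows the protein's location to be followed by fluorescence microscopy in transfected cells.
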