Features (pLannotate 1.2.2; 15 found; start..end, strand, type, name):
     61..364     +  enhancer       CMV enhancer: human cytomegalovirus immediate early enhancer
    365..568     +  promoter       CMV promoter: human cytomegalovirus (CMV) immediate early promoter
    613..1329    +  CDS            EGFP: EGFP is a basic (constitutively fluorescent) green fluorescent protein published in 1996, derived from Aequorea victoria. It is reported to be a rapidly-maturing weak dimer with moderate acid sensitivity.
   1330..1380    +  misc_feature   MCS (fragment): multiple cloning site
   1381..2265    +  CDS            AQP9: AQP9_HUMAN - Also known as SSC1. Experimental evidence at protein level: Swiss-Prot protein existence level 1. Forms a water channel with a broad specificity. Also permeable glycerol and urea. Mediates passage of a wide variety of small, non-charged solutes including carbamides, polyols, purines, and pyrimidines. From Homo sapiens (Human).
   2291..2375    +  CDS            large T antigen (fragment): large T antigen from SV40 (simian virus 40)
   2398..2519    +  polyA_signal   SV40 poly(A) signal: SV40 polyadenylation signal
   2553..2981    -  rep_origin     f1 ori (sequence partly withheld): f1 bacteriophage origin of replication; arrow indicates direction of (+) strand synthesis
   3008..3112    +  promoter       AmpR promoter: bla
   3114..3471    +  promoter       SV40 promoter: SV40 enhancer and early promoter
   3506..4300    +  CDS            NeoR/KanR: aminoglycoside phosphotransferase from Tn5; aph(3')-II (or nptII); confers resistance to neomycin, kanamycin, and G418 (Geneticin®)
   4321..4473    +  CDS            ble (fragment): BLE_KLEPN - Experimental evidence at protein level: Swiss-Prot protein existence level 1. Binding protein with a strong affinity to the bleomycin family of antibiotics. Binds to CL990; an antimitotic-antibiotic compound. From Klebsiella pneumoniae.
   4532..4579    +  polyA_signal   HSV TK poly(A) signal: herpes simplex virus thymidine kinase polyadenylation signal (Cole and Stacy, 1985)
   4670..4686    -  polyA_signal   bGH poly(A) signal (fragment): bovine growth hormone polyadenylation signal
   4908..5496    +  rep_origin     ori: high-copy-number ColE1/pMB1/pBR322/pUC origin of replication
>Addgene plasmid #48808 | pEGFP-AQP9 | depositor full sequence | sequence record 71133 | pEGFP-AQP9 sequence 5610 bps
TAGTTATTAATAGTAATCAATTACGGGGTCATTAGTTCATAGCCCATATATGGAGTTCCGCGTTACATAA
CTTACGGTAAATGGCCCGCCTGGCTGACCGCCCAACGACCCCCGCCCATTGACGTCAATAATGACGTATG
TTCCCATAGTAACGCCAATAGGGACTTTCCATTGACGTCAATGGGTGGAGTATTTACGGTAAACTGCCCA
CTTGGCAGTACATCAAGTGTATCATATGCCAAGTACGCCCCCTATTGACGTCAATGACGGTAAATGGCCC
GCCTGGCATTATGCCCAGTACATGACCTTATGGGACTTTCCTACTTGGCAGTACATCTACGTATTAGTCA
TCGCTATTACCATGGTGATGCGGTTTTGGCAGTACATCAATGGGCGTGGATAGCGGTTTGACTCACGGGG
ATTTCCAAGTCTCCACCCCATTGACGTCAATGGGAGTTTGTTTTGGCACCAAAATCAACGGGACTTTCCA
AAATGTCGTAACAACTCCGCCCCATTGACGCAAATGGGCGGTAGGCGTGTACGGTGGGAGGTCTATATAA
GCAGAGCTGGTTTAGTGAACCGTCAGATCCGCTAGCGCTACCGGTCGCCACCATGGTGAGCAAGGGCGAG
GAGCTGTTCACCGGGGTGGTGCCCATCCTGGTCGAGCTGGACGGCGACGTAAACGGCCACAAGTTCAGCG
TGTCCGGCGAGGGCGAGGGCGATGCCACCTACGGCAAGCTGACCCTGAAGTTCATCTGCACCACCGGCAA
GCTGCCCGTGCCCTGGCCCACCCTCGTGACCACCCTGACCTACGGCGTGCAGTGCTTCAGCCGCTACCCC
GACCACATGAAGCAGCACGACTTCTTCAAGTCCGCCATGCCCGAAGGCTACGTCCAGGAGCGCACCATCT
TCTTCAAGGACGACGGCAACTACAAGACCCGCGCCGAGGTGAAGTTCGAGGGCGACACCCTGGTGAACCG
CATCGAGCTGAAGGGCATCGACTTCAAGGAGGACGGCAACATCCTGGGGCACAAGCTGGAGTACAACTAC
AACAGCCACAACGTCTATATCATGGCCGACAAGCAGAAGAACGGCATCAAGGTGAACTTCAAGATCCGCC
ACAACATCGAGGACGGCAGCGTGCAGCTCGCCGACCACTACCAGCAGAACACCCCCATCGGCGACGGCCC
CGTGCTGCTGCCCGACAACCACTACCTGAGCACCCAGTCCGCCCTGAGCAAAGACCCCAACGAGAAGCGC
GATCACATGGTCCTGCTGGAGTTCGTGACCGCCGCCGGGATCACTCTCGGCATGGACGAGCTGTACAAGT
CCGGACTCAGATCTCGAGCTCAAGCTTCGAATTCTGCAGTCGACGGTACCATGCAGCCTGAGGGAGCAGA
AAAGGGAAAAAGCTTCAAGCAGAGACTGGTCTTGAAGAGCAGCTTAGCGAAAGAAACCCTCTCTGAGTTC
TTGGGCACGTTCATCTTGATTGTCCTTGGATGTGGCTGTGTTGCCCAAGCTATTCTCAGTCGAGGACGTT
TTGGAGGGGTCATCACTATCAATGTTGGATTTTCAATGGCAGTTGCAATGGCCATTTATGTGGCTGGCGG
TGTCTCTGGTGGTCACATCAACCCAGCTGTGTCTTTAGCAATGTGTCTCTTTGGACGGATGAAATGGTTC
AAATTGCCATTTTATGTGGGAGCCCAGTTCTTGGGAGCCTTTGTGGGGGCTGCAACCGTCTTTGGCATTT
ACTATGATGGACTTATGTCCTTTGCTGGTGGAAAACTGCTGATCGTGGGAGAAAATGCAACAGCACACAT
TTTTGCAACATACCCAGCTCCGTATCTATCTCTGGCGAACGCATTTGCAGATCAAGTGGTGGCCACCATG
ATACTCCTCATAATCGTCTTTGCCATTTTTGACTCCAGAAACTTGGGAGCCCCCAGAGGCCTAGAGCCCA
TTGCCATCGGCCTCCTGATTATTGTCATTGCTTCCTCCCTGGGACTGAACAGTGGCTGTGCCATGAACCC
AGCTCGAGACCTGAGTCCCAGACTTTTCACTGCCTTGGCAGGCTGGGGGTTTGAAGTCTTCAGAGCTGGA
AACAACTTCTGGTGGATTCCTGTAGTGGGCCCTTTGGTTGGTGCTGTCATTGGAGGCCTCATCTATGTTC
TTGTCATTGAAATCCACCATCCAGAGCCTGACTCAGTCTTTAAGGCAGAACAATCTGAGGACAAACCAGA
GAAATATGAACTCAGTGTCATCATGTAGGGATCCACCGGATCTAGATAACTGATCATAATCAGCCATACC
ACATTTGTAGAGGTTTTACTTGCTTTAAAAAACCTCCCACACCTCCCCCTGAACCTGAAACATAAAATGA
ATGCAATTGTTGTTGTTAACTTGTTTATTGCAGCTTATAATGGTTACAAATAAAGCAATAGCATCACAAA
TTTCACAAATAAAGCATTTTTTTCACTGCATTCTAGTTGTGGTTTGTCCAAACTCATCAATGTATCTTAA
CGCGTAAATTGTAAGCGTTAATATTTTGTTAAAATTCGCGTTAAATTTTTGTTAAATCAGCTCATTTTTT
AACCAATAGGCCGAAATCGGCAAAATCCCTTATAAATCAAAAGAATAGACCGAGATAGGGT
[37 nt withheld, positions 2652-2688]
AAAGAACGTGGACTCCAACGTCAAAGG
[49 nt withheld, positions 2716-2764]
T
[91 nt withheld, positions 2766-2856]
G
[124 nt withheld, positions 2858-2981]
CAGGTGGCACTTTTCGGGGAAATGTGCGCGGAACCCCTATTTGTTTATTTTTCTAAATACATTCAAATAT
GTATCCGCTCATGAGACAATAACCCTGATAAATGCTTCAATAATATTGAAAAAGGAAGAGTCCTGAGGCG
GAAAGAACCAGCTGTGGAATGTGTGTCAGTTAGGGTGTGGAAAGTCCCCAGGCTCCCCAGCAGGCAGAAG
TATGCAAAGCATGCATCTCAATTAGTCAGCAACCAGGTGTGGAAAGTCCCCAGGCTCCCCAGCAGGCAGA
AGTATGCAAAGCATGCATCTCAATTAGTCAGCAACCATAGTCCCGCCCCTAACTCCGCCCATCCCGCCCC
TAACTCCGCCCAGTTCCGCCCATTCTCCGCCCCATGGCTGACTAATTTTTTTTATTTATGCAGAGGCCGA
GGCCGCCTCGGCCTCTGAGCTATTCCAGAAGTAGTGAGGAGGCTTTTTTGGAGGCCTAGGCTTTTGCAAA
GATCGATCAAGAGACAGGATGAGGATCGTTTCGCATGATTGAACAAGATGGATTGCACGCAGGTTCTCCG
GCCGCTTGGGTGGAGAGGCTATTCGGCTATGACTGGGCACAACAGACAATCGGCTGCTCTGATGCCGCCG
TGTTCCGGCTGTCAGCGCAGGGGCGCCCGGTTCTTTTTGTCAAGACCGACCTGTCCGGTGCCCTGAATGA
ACTGCAAGACGAGGCAGCGCGGCTATCGTGGCTGGCCACGACGGGCGTTCCTTGCGCAGCTGTGCTCGAC
GTTGTCACTGAAGCGGGAAGGGACTGGCTGCTATTGGGCGAAGTGCCGGGGCAGGATCTCCTGTCATCTC
ACCTTGCTCCTGCCGAGAAAGTATCCATCATGGCTGATGCAATGCGGCGGCTGCATACGCTTGATCCGGC
TACCTGCCCATTCGACCACCAAGCGAAACATCGCATCGAGCGAGCACGTACTCGGATGGAAGCCGGTCTT
GTCGATCAGGATGATCTGGACGAAGAGCATCAGGGGCTCGCGCCAGCCGAACTGTTCGCCAGGCTCAAGG
CGAGCATGCCCGACGGCGAGGATCTCGTCGTGACCCATGGCGATGCCTGCTTGCCGAATATCATGGTGGA
AAATGGCCGCTTTTCTGGATTCATCGACTGTGGCCGGCTGGGTGTGGCGGACCGCTATCAGGACATAGCG
TTGGCTACCCGTGATATTGCTGAAGAGCTTGGCGGCGAATGGGCTGACCGCTTCCTCGTGCTTTACGGTA
TCGCCGCTCCCGATTCGCAGCGCATCGCCTTCTATCGCCTTCTTGACGAGTTCTTCTGAGCGGGACTCTG
GGGTTCGAAATGACCGACCAAGCGACGCCCAACCTGCCATCACGAGATTTCGATTCCACCGCCGCCTTCT
ATGAAAGGTTGGGCTTCGGAATCGTTTTCCGGGACGCCGGCTGGATGATCCTCCAGCGCGGGGATCTCAT
GCTGGAGTTCTTCGCCCACCCTAGGGGGAGGCTAACTGAAACACGGAAGGAGACAATACCGGAAGGAACC
CGCGCTATGACGGCAATAAAAAGACAGAATAAAACGCACGGTGTTGGGTCGTTTGTTCATAAACGCGGGG
TTCGGTCCCAGGGCTGGCACTCTGTCGATACCCCACCGAGACCCCATTGGGGCCAATACGCCCGCGTTTC
TTCCTTTTCCCCACCCCACCCCCCAAGTTCGGGTGAAGGCCCAGGGCTCGCAGCCAACGTCGGGGCGGCA
GGCCCTGCCATAGCCTCAGGTTACTCATATATACTTTAGATTGATTTAAAACTTCATTTTTAATTTAAAA
GGATCTAGGTGAAGATCCTTTTTGATAATCTCATGACCAAAATCCCTTAACGTGAGTTTTCGTTCCACTG
AGCGTCAGACCCCGTAGAAAAGATCAAAGGATCTTCTTGAGATCCTTTTTTTCTGCGCGTAATCTGCTGC
TTGCAAACAAAAAAACCACCGCTACCAGCGGTGGTTTGTTTGCCGGATCAAGAGCTACCAACTCTTTTTC
CGAAGGTAACTGGCTTCAGCAGAGCGCAGATACCAAATACTGTCCTTCTAGTGTAGCCGTAGTTAGGCCA
CCACTTCAAGAACTCTGTAGCACCGCCTACATACCTCGCTCTGCTAATCCTGTTACCAGTGGCTGCTGCC
AGTGGCGATAAGTCGTGTCTTACCGGGTTGGACTCAAGACGATAGTTACCGGATAAGGCGCAGCGGTCGG
GCTGAACGGGGGGTTCGTGCACACAGCCCAGCTTGGAGCGAACGACCTACACCGAACTGAGATACCTACA
GCGTGAGCTATGAGAAAGCGCCACGCTTCCCGAAGGGAGAAAGGCGGACAGGTATCCGGTAAGCGGCAGG
GTCGGAACAGGAGAGCGCACGAGGGAGCTTCCAGGGGGAAACGCCTGGTATCTTTATAGTCCTGTCGGGT
TTCGCCACCTCTGACTTGAGCGTCGATTTTTGTGATGCTCGTCAGGGGGGCGGAGCCTATGGAAAAACGC
CAGCAACGCGGCCTTTTTACGGTTCCTGGCCTTTTGCTGGCCTTTTGCTCACATGTTCTTTCCTGCGTTA
TCCCCTGATTCTGTGGATAACCGTATTACCGCCATGCAT
