>Addgene plasmid #48808 | pEGFP-AQP9 | addgene partial sequence | sequence record 79983 | EGFP-C 5'-CATGGTCCTGCTGGAGTTCGTG-3'
TCTCGGCATGGACGAGCTGTACAAGTCCGGACTCAGATCTCGAGCTCAAGCTTCGAATTCTGCAGTCGAC
GGTACCATGCAGCCTGAGGGAGCAGAAAAGGGAAAAAGCTTCAAGCAGAGACTGGTCTTGAAGAGCAGCT
TAGCGAAAGAAACCCTCTCTGAGTTCTTGGGCACGTTCATCTTGATTGTCCTTGGATGTGGCTGTGTTGC
CCAAGCTATTCTCAGTCGAGGACGTTTTGGAGGGGTCATCACTATCAATGTTGGATTTTCAATGGCAGTT
GCAATGGCCATTTATGTGGCTGGCGGTGTCTCTGGTGGTCACATCAACCCAGCTGTGTCTTTAGCAATGT
GTCTCTTTGGACGGATGAAATGGTTCAAATTGCCATTTTATGTGGGAGCCCAGTTCTTGGGAGCCTTTGT
GGGGGCTGCAACCGTCTTTGGCATTTACTATGATGGACTTATGTCCTTTGCTGGTGGAAAACTGCTGATC
GTGGGAGAAAATGCAACAGCACACATTTTTGCAACATACCCAGCTCCGTATCTATCTCTGGCGAACGCAT
TTGCAGATCAAGTGGTGGCCACCATGATACTCCTCATAATCGTCTTTGCCATTTTTGACTCCAGAAACTT
GGGAGCCCCCAGAGGCCTAGAGCCCATTGCCATCGGCCTCCTGATTATTGTCATTGCTTCCTCCCTGGGA
CTGAACAGTGGCTGTGCCATGAACCCAGCTCGAGACCTGAGTCCCAGACTTTTCACTGCCTTGGCAGGCT
GGGGGTTTGAAGTCTTCAGAGCTGGAAACAACTTCTGGTGGATTCCTGTAGTGGGCCCTTTGGTTGGTGC
TGTCATTGGAGGCCTCATCTATGTTCTTGTCATTGAAATCCACCATCCAGAGCCTGACTCAGTCTTTAAG
GCAGAACAATCTGAGGACAAACCAGAGAAATATGAACTCAGTGTCATCATGTAGGGATCCACCGGATCTA
GATAACTGATCATAATCAGCC
